>Addgene plasmid #235869 | pME_Cp_0_3IEE_023_IEE5 | addgene full sequence | sequence record 488463 | Addgene NGS Result
GGTCTCGTACTGACTTGTAAAAATATGACGTCTTTTTCCTTTGGTTTATAGTATTTGGAAAAGCAAAATG
TTTAGACATCTGGTTTAAAGACAGTATACTACTTGATTGCACTTTTGGCCGTATAGTAGATCATAGGTTA
AAAGGCTATTTGTACATAAGTAGACTTTTACATTTTAATTTTTTTGTAAGTTTGAATACATTTAGTTAAT
TAAGTTTTAGATTTTTAAATTAAAAAGCTCCCTTGTATGAGGAAGTAGGTTGTCCCACAGGGATTGCTTA
AAATCTAACAAAAATACATTTCCGTTAAATTAAGATGGGTGTAGCATCTCGCTGCTATACTTCACCAAAA
GATCTTACTTCCACATACCCTGTTTGTGACCAAGTAAGTGTTTACTTTTAGATTTAACGTGTTTATAACA
TTTAAGTAATTATAATGTGAGACCACTCATCGCGACTAGTAGCGGCCGCTGCAGTCCGGCAAAAAAGGGC
AAGGTGTCACCACCCTGCCCTTTTTCTTTAAAACCGAAAAGATTACTTCGCGTTATGCAGGCTTCCTCGC
TCACTGACTCGCTGCGCTCGGTCGTTCGGCTGCGGCGAGCGGTATCAGCTCACTCAAAGGCGGTAATACG
GTTATCCACAGAATCAGGGGATAACGCAGGAAAGAACATGTGAGCAAAAGGCCAGCAAAAGGCCAGGAAC
CGTAAAAAGGCCGCGTTGCTGGCGTTTTTCCATAGGCTCCGCCCCCCTGACGAGCATCACAAAAATCGAC
GCTCAAGTCAGAGGTGGCGAAACCCGACAGGACTATAAAGATACCAGGCGTTTCCCCCTGGAAGCTCCCT
CGTGCGCTCTCCTGTTCCGACCCTGCCGCTTACCGGATACCTGTCCGCCTTTCTCCCTTCGGGAAGCGTG
GCGCTTTCTCATAGCTCACGCTGTAGGTATCTCAGTTCGGTGTAGGTCGTTCGCTCCAAGCTGGGCTGTG
TGCACGAACCCCCCGTTCAGCCCGACCGCTGCGCCTTATCCGGTAACTATCGTCTTGAGTCCAACCCGGT
AAGACACGACTTATCGCCACTGGCAGCAGCCACTGGTAACAGGATTAGCAGAGCGAGGTATGTAGGCGGT
GCTACAGAGTTCTTGAAGTGGTGGCCTAACTACGGCTACACTAGAAGAACAGTATTTGGTATCTGCGCTC
TGCTGAAGCCAGTTACCTTCGGAAAAAGAGTTGGTAGCTCTTGATCCGGCAAACAAACCACCGCTGGTAG
CGGTGGTTTTTTTGTTTGCAAGCAGCAGATTACGCGCAGAAAAAAAGGATCTCAAGAAGATCCTTTGATC
TTTTCTACGGGGTCTGACGCTCAGTGGAACGAAAACTCACGTTAAGGGATTTTGGTCATGAGATTATCAA
AAAGGATCTTCACCTAGATCCTTTTAAATTAAAAATGAAGTTTTAAATCAATCTAAAGTATATATGAGTA
AACTTGGTCTGACAGCTCGAGGCTTGGATTCTCACCAATAAAAAACGCCCGGCGGCAACCGAGCGTTCTG
AACAAATCCAGATGGAGTTCTGAGGTCATTACTGGATCTATCAACAGGAGTCCAAGCGAGCTCGATATCA
AATTACGCCCCGCCCTGCCACTCGTCGCAGTACTGTTGTAATTCATTAAGCATTCTGCCGACATGGAAGC
CATCACAAACGGCATGATGAACCTGAATCGCCAGCGGCATCAGCACCTTGTCGCCTTGCGTATAATATTT
GCCCATGGTGAAAACGGGGGCGAAGAAGTTGTCCATATTGGCCACGTTTAAATCAAAACTGGTGAAACTC
ACCCAGGGATTGGCTGATACGAAAAACATATTCTCAATAAACCCTTTAGGGAAATAGGCCAGGTTTTCAC
CGTAACACGCCACATCTTGCGAATATATGTGTAGAAACTGCCGGAAATCGTCGTGGTATTCACTCCAGAG
TGATGAAAACGTTTCAGTTTGCTCATGGAAAACGGTGTAACAAGGGTGAACACTATCCCATATCACCAGC
TCACCGTCTTTCATTGCCATACGAAATTCCGGATGAGCATTCATCAGGCGGGCAAGAATGTGAATAAAGG
CCGGATAAAACTTGTGCTTATTTTTCTTTACGGTCTTTAAAAAGGCCGTAATATCCAGCTGAACGGTCTG
GTTATAGGTACATTGAGCAACTGACTGAAATGCCTCAAAATGTTCTTTACGATGCCATTGGGATATATCA
ACGGTGGTATATCCAGTGATTTTTTTCTCCATTTTAGCTTCCTTAGCTCCTGAAAATCTCGATAACTCAA
AAAATACGCCCGGTAGTGATCTTATTTCATTATGGTGAAAGTTGGAACCTCTTACGTGCCCGATCAACTC
GAGTGCCACCTGACGTCTAAGAAACCATTATTATCATGACATTAACCTATAAAAATAGGCGTATCACGAG
GCAGAATTTCAGATAAAAAAAATCCTTAGCTTTCGCTAAGGATGATTTCTGGAATTCGCGGCCGCTTCTA
GAGCGATGAGT
Features (pLannotate 1.2.2; 8 found; start..end, strand, type, name):
    455..474     +  misc_feature   BioBrick suffix: universal suffix for all parts
    475..532     +  terminator     his operon terminator: This putative transcriptin terminator from the E. coli his operon has a 2-bp deletion introduced during synthesis. Its efficiency has not been determined.
    727..1315    -  rep_origin     ori: high-copy-number ColE1/pMB1/pBR322/pUC origin of replication
   1498..1592    -  terminator     lambda t0 terminator: transcription terminator from phage lambda
   1616..2272    -  CDS            cat: CAT_ECOLX - Experimental evidence at protein level: Swiss-Prot protein existence level 1. This enzyme is an effector of chloramphenicol resistance in bacteria. From Escherichia coli. This protein is used as a marker in many commonly used cloning vectors, such as pACYC184.
   2273..2370    -  promoter       cat promoter: promoter of the E. coli cat gene encoding chloramphenicol acetyltransferase
   2456..2499    -  terminator     bacterial terminator: putative bacterial transcription terminator
   2502..2523    +  misc_feature   BioBrick prefix: BioBrick prefix for parts that do not start with "ATG"
