[The description below was written by a language model from this plasmid's Addgene catalogue record and pLannotate feature annotations shown in this document.]
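Description:
pME_Cp_0_3IEE_023_IEE5 is a small (about 2.5 kb) synthetic-biology part plasmid from a modular cloning toolkit for engineering the chloroplast of Chlamydomonas reinhardtii. It is built on the pME_Cp_UAV_GFP backbone, whose name suggests a universal acceptor vector with a GFP placeholder that the incoming part replaces, although the record does not describe this explicitly. The plasmid is maintained in E. coli at high copy through a ColE1/pUC-type origin of replication. Selection is with chloramphenicol, via a cat (chloramphenicol acetyltransferase) gene driven by its native promoter and followed by the lambda t0 terminator.

The payload is a 430 bp unmutated C. reinhardtii sequence designated IEE5, described as the tscA-chlN IEE. In the chloroplast engineering literature, IEE usually stands for intercistronic expression element, a spacer placed between open reading frames so that a polycistronic transcript is processed into stable, translatable units. The record does not spell out the abbreviation, but the name implies that the element derives from the region between the plastid loci tscA and chlN. The insert was introduced with BsaI, and both sites were destroyed in cloning, as expected for Type IIS (Golden Gate-style) assembly. The automated annotation does not label the insert itself. It occupies the unannotated stretch flanked by BioBrick prefix and suffix sequences and insulated by bacterial terminators, including a his operon terminator. No chloroplast promoter, coding sequence, homology arms or algal selection marker is present, so the plasmid serves as a storage and donor vector for a single regulatory part. That part is intended to be combined with others into multigene chloroplast expression constructs.
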