Addgene plasmid #235869: pME_Cp_0_3IEE_023_IEE5
Purpose: tscA-chlN IEE5 Chlamydomonas reinhardtii
Depositing lab: Tobias Erb. Depositing organization: Max Planck Institute for Terrestrial Microbiology. Publication: A modular high-throughput approach for advancing synthetic biology in the chloroplast of Chlamydomonas. Inckemann RM, Chotel T, Burgis M, Brinkmann CK, Andreas L, Baumann J, Sharma P, Klose M, Barrett J, Ries F, Paczia N, Glatter T, Mackinder LCM, Willmund F, Erb TJ. Nat Plants. 2025 Nov;11(11):2332-2349. doi: 10.1038/s41477-025-02126-2. Epub 2025 Nov 3. PubMed 41184475.
Backbone
  Vector backbone: pME_Cp_UAV_GFP
  Backbone size w/o insert (bp): 2101
  Vector type: Synthetic Biology
Growth in bacteria
  Bacterial resistance: Chloramphenicol, 25 μg/mL
  Growth temperature: 37°C
  Growth strain: DH5alpha
  Copy number: High Copy
Gene/Insert
  Gene/Insert name: IEE5
  Species: Chlamydomonas reinhardtii
  Insert size (bp): 430
  Mutation: none
  Cloning method: Restriction Enzyme; 5′ cloning site BsaI (destroyed during cloning); 3′ cloning site BsaI (destroyed during cloning)
  Sequencing primers: 5′ CGTATCACGAGGCAGAATTTC; 3′ CCTGCATAACGCGAAGTAATC
Terms and licenses: Academic/Nonprofit Terms; Industry Terms: Not Available to Industry
Depositor comments: Please visit https://doi.org/10.1101/2024.05.08.593163 for bioRxiv preprint.
How to cite: pME_Cp_0_3IEE_023_IEE5 was a gift from Tobias Erb (Addgene plasmid # 235869 ; http://n2t.net/addgene:235869 ; RRID:Addgene_235869)
